Addgene plasmid #154762: pAS_FLAG-Mma PylRS
Purpose: plasmid with Mma PylRS for amber suppression in transient or stable, piggybac-mediated, integration
Depositing lab: Simon Elsaesser. Depositing organization: Karolinska Institutet. Publication: Methanomethylophilus alvus Mx1201 provides basis for mutual orthogonal pyrrolysyl tRNA/aminoacyl-tRNA synthetase pairs in mammalian cells. Meineke B, Heimgartner J, Lafranchi L, Elsasser SJ. ACS Chem Biol. 2018 Sep 27. doi: 10.1021/acschembio.8b00571. PubMed 30260624.
Backbone
  Vector backbone: pAS
  Vector type: Mammalian Expression
  Selectable markers: Puromycin
Growth in bacteria
  Bacterial resistance: Ampicillin, 100 μg/mL
  Growth temperature: 37°C
  Growth strain: NEB Stable
  Copy number: High Copy
Gene/Insert
  Gene/Insert name: Mma PylRS
  Species: Methanosarcina mazei
  Insert size (bp): 2619
  Entrez Gene: pylS (a.k.a. MSMAC_RS17105, MSMAC_3241)
  Promoter: EF1
  Tag / fusion protein: FLAG (N terminal on insert)
  Cloning method: Ligation Independent Cloning
Terms and licenses: Academic/Nonprofit Terms; Industry Terms: Not Available to Industry
Depositor comments: 5' Cloning Site: NheI; 3' Cloning Site: SalI.
How to cite: pAS_FLAG-Mma PylRS was a gift from Simon Elsaesser (Addgene plasmid # 154762 ; http://n2t.net/addgene:154762 ; RRID:Addgene_154762)
