[The description below was written by a language model from this plasmid's Addgene catalogue record and pLannotate feature annotations shown in this document.]
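Description:
pAS_FLAG-Mma PylRS is a mammalian expression plasmid on the pAS backbone that supplies the pyrrolysyl-tRNA synthetase (PylRS, pylS) of Methanosarcina mazei for amber suppression, either by transient transfection or after stable, piggyBac-mediated genomic integration. In bacteria it is maintained as a high-copy plasmid through a ColE1/pUC-type origin with ampicillin resistance (AmpR). An f1 origin and remnants of a lacZα/lac promoter cloning region are also present. The automated feature table does not annotate piggyBac terminal repeats. It does flag short sequences matching the lambda phage B gene on either side of the expression cassette, which are probably incidental spacer matches rather than functional elements. No tRNA(Pyl) expression cassette is annotated either, so the record does not establish whether the cognate suppressor tRNA is carried here or must come from a separate plasmid.

The payload is one bicistronic transcription unit. An EF-1α core promoter joined to a truncated HTLV-1 5' LTR segment, a composite arrangement commonly used for strong constitutive mammalian expression, drives an N-terminally FLAG-tagged PylRS open reading frame. This is followed by an EMCV IRES and the puromycin N-acetyltransferase gene, so puromycin selection is coupled to synthetase expression from the same mRNA. A WPRE fragment and an SV40 polyadenylation signal complete the cassette. The catalogued insert size exceeds the annotated synthetase coding region, suggesting that it counts downstream elements as well. PylRS charges tRNA(Pyl) to decode UAG stop codons, and the FLAG tag allows the enzyme to be detected. The construct is used for site-specific incorporation of noncanonical amino acids in mammalian cells, and was deposited with work on mutually orthogonal PylRS/tRNA pairs.
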