Features (pLannotate 1.2.2; 20 found; start..end, strand, type, name):
      5..160     -  CDS            lacZα (fragment): LacZα fragment of β-galactosidase; lacZ fragment
    162..281     +  CDS            B (fragment): PORTL_LAMBD - Experimental evidence at protein level: Swiss-Prot protein existence level 1. Forms the portal vertex of the capsid (PubMed:6228056, PubMed:6232391). This portal plays critical roles in head assembly, genome packaging, neck/tail attachment, and genome ejection (Probable). The portal protein multimerizes as a single ring-shaped homododecamer arranged around a central channel (PubMed:6232391). Binds to the terminase subunits to form the packaging machine (PubMed:7799432). From Escherichia phage lambda (Bacteriophage lambda).
    818..1029    +  promoter       EF-1α core promoter: core promoter for human elongation factor EF-1α
   1042..1310    +  LTR            5' LTR (truncated): truncated 5' long terminal repeat (LTR) from human T-cell leukemia virus (HTLV) type 1
   1354..1374    +  CDS            FLAG (fragment): FLAG® epitope tag, followed by an enterokinase cleavage site
   1375..2736    +  CDS            pylS: PYLS_METMA - Experimental evidence at protein level: Swiss-Prot protein existence level 1. Catalyzes the attachment of pyrrolysine to tRNA(Pyl). Pyrrolysine is a lysine derivative encoded by the termination codon UAG. From Methanosarcina mazei (strain ATCC BAA-159 / DSM 3647 / Goe1 / Go1 / JCM 11833 / OCM 88) (Methanosarcina frisia).
   2869..3331    +  misc_feature   IRES: internal ribosome entry site (IRES) of the encephalomyocarditis virus (EMCV)
   3357..3956    +  CDS            PuroR: puromycin N-acetyltransferase; pac from Streptomyces alboniger; confers resistance to puromycin
   3963..4069    +  misc_feature   WPRE (fragment): woodchuck hepatitis virus posttranscriptional regulatory element
   4078..4199    +  polyA_signal   SV40 poly(A) signal: SV40 polyadenylation signal
   4217..4309    +  ncRNA          G-CSF SLDE: Accession: RF00183 - G-CSF factor stem-loop destabilising element (SLDE)
   5006..5473    +  CDS            B (fragment): PORTL_LAMBD - Experimental evidence at protein level: Swiss-Prot protein existence level 1. Forms the portal vertex of the capsid (PubMed:6228056, PubMed:6232391). This portal plays critical roles in head assembly, genome packaging, neck/tail attachment, and genome ejection (Probable). The portal protein multimerizes as a single ring-shaped homododecamer arranged around a central channel (PubMed:6232391). Binds to the terminase subunits to form the packaging machine (PubMed:7799432). From Escherichia phage lambda (Bacteriophage lambda).
   5511..5527    -  protein_bind   lac operator: The lac repressor binds to the lac operator to inhibit transcription in E. coli. This inhibition can be relieved by adding lactose or isopropyl-β-D-thiogalactopyranoside (IPTG). lac repressor encoded by lacI
   5535..5565    -  promoter       lac promoter: promoter for the E. coli lac operon
   5580..5601    -  protein_bind   CAP binding site: CAP binding activates transcription in the presence of cAMP. E. coli catabolite activator protein
   5614..5706    -  CDS            lacI (fragment): lac repressor; lacI; The lac repressor binds to the lac operator to inhibit transcription in E. coli. This inhibition can be relieved by adding lactose or isopropyl-β-D-thiogalactopyranoside (IPTG).
   5889..6477    -  rep_origin     ori: high-copy-number ColE1/pMB1/pBR322/pUC origin of replication
   6648..7508    -  CDS            AmpR: β-lactamase; bla; confers resistance to ampicillin, carbenicillin, and related antibiotics
   7509..7613    -  promoter       AmpR promoter: bla
   7666..8094    -  rep_origin     f1 ori (sequence partly withheld): f1 bacteriophage origin of replication; arrow indicates direction of (+) strand synthesis
>Addgene plasmid #154762 | pAS_FLAG-Mma PylRS | addgene full sequence | sequence record 309366 | Addgene NGS Result
CCCATTCGCCATTCAGGCTGCGCAACTGTTGGGAAGGGCGATCGGTGCGGGCCTCTTCGCTATTACGCCA
GCTGGCGAAAGGGGGATGTGCTGCAAGGCGATTAAGTTGGGTAACGCCAGGGTTTTCCCAGTCACGACGT
TGTAAAACGACGGCCAGTGAGCGCGCCTCGTTCATTCACGTTTTTGAACCCGTGGAGGACGGGCAGACTC
GCGGTGCAAATGTGTTTTACAGCGTGATGGAGCAGATGAAGATGCTCGACACGCTGCAGAACACGCAGCT
AGATTAACCCTAGAAAGATAATCATATTGTGACGTACGTTAAAGATAATCATGTGTAAAATTGACGCATG
TGTTTTATCGGTCTGTATATCGAGGTTTATTTATTAATTTGAATAGATATTAAGTTTTATTATATTTACA
CTTACATACTAATAATAAATTCAACAAACAATTTATTTATGTTTATTTATTTATTAAAAAAAACAAAAAC
TCAAAATTTCTTCTATAAAGTAACAAAACTTTTATGAGGGACAGCCCCCCCCCAAAGCCCCCAGGGATGT
AATTACGTCCCTCCCCCGCTAGGGGGCAGCAGCGAGCCGCCCGGGGCTCCGCTCCGGTCCGGCGCTCCCC
CCGCATCCCCGAGCCGGCAGCGTGCGGGGACAGCCCGGGCACGGGGAAGGTGGCACGGGATCGCTTTCCT
CTGAACGCTTCTCGCTGCTCTTTGAGCCTGCAGACACCTGGGGGGATACGGGGAAAAGGCCTCCACGGCC
AACTAGTGCTCTAGAAAGGATCTGCGATCGCTCCGGTGCCCGTCAGTGGGCAGAGCGCACATCGCCCACA
GTCCCCGAGAAGTTGGGGGGAGGGGTCGGCAATTGAACGGGTGCCTAGAGAAGGTGGCGCGGGGTAAACT
GGGAAAGTGATGTCGTGTACTGGCTCCGCCTTTTTCCCGAGGGTGGGGGAGAACCGTATATAAGTGCAGT
AGTCGCCGTGAACGTTCTTTTTCGCAACGGGTTTGCCGCCAGAACACAGCTGAAGCTTCGAGGGGCTCGC
ATCTCTCCTTCACGCGCCCGCCGCCCTACCTGAGGCCGCCATCCACGCCGGTTGAGTCGCGTTCTGCCGC
CTCCCGCCTGTGGTGCCTCCTGAACTGCGTCCGCCGTCTAGGTAAGTTTAAAGCTCAGGTCGAGACCGGG
CCTTTGTCCGGCGCTCCCTTGGAGCCTACCTAGACTCAGCCGGCTCTCCACGCTTTGCCTGACCCTGCTT
GCTCAACTCTACGTCTTTGTTTCGTTTTCTGTTCTGCGCCGTTACAGATCCAAGCTGTGACCGGCGCCTA
CTCTAGAGCTAGCCACCATGGACTACAAGGACGACGACGACAAGATGGACAAGAAGCCCCTGAACACCCT
GATCAGCGCCACAGGACTGTGGATGTCCAGAACCGGCACCATCCACAAGATCAAGCACCACGAGGTGTCC
CGGTCCAAAATCTACATCGAGATGGCCTGCGGCGATCACCTGGTCGTCAACAACAGCAGAAGCAGCCGGA
CAGCCAGAGCCCTGCGGCACCACAAGTACAGAAAGACCTGCAAGCGGTGCAGAGTGTCCGACGAGGACCT
GAACAAGTTCCTGACCAAGGCCAACGAGGACCAGACCAGCGTGAAAGTGAAGGTGGTGTCCGCCCCCACC
CGGACCAAGAAAGCCATGCCCAAGAGCGTGGCCAGAGCCCCCAAGCCCCTGGAAAACACCGAAGCCGCTC
AGGCCCAGCCCAGCGGCAGCAAGTTCAGCCCCGCCATCCCCGTGTCTACCCAGGAAAGCGTCAGCGTCCC
CGCCAGCGTGTCCACCAGCATCTCTAGCATCTCAACCGGCGCCACAGCTTCTGCCCTGGTCAAGGGCAAC
ACCAACCCCATCACCAGCATGTCTGCCCCTGTGCAGGCCTCTGCCCCAGCCCTGACCAAGTCCCAGACCG
ACCGGCTGGAAGTGCTCCTGAACCCCAAGGACGAGATCAGCCTGAACAGCGGCAAGCCCTTCCGGGAGCT
GGAAAGCGAGCTGCTGAGCCGGCGGAAGAAGGACCTCCAGCAAATCTACGCCGAGGAACGGGAGAACTAC
CTGGGCAAGCTGGAAAGAGAGATCACCCGGTTCTTCGTGGACCGGGGCTTCCTGGAAATCAAGAGCCCCA
TCCTGATCCCCCTGGAGTACATCGAGCGGATGGGCATCGACAACGACACCGAGCTGAGCAAGCAGATTTT
CCGGGTGGACAAGAACTTCTGCCTGCGGCCCATGCTGGCCCCCAACCTGTACAACTACCTGCGGAAACTG
GATCGCGCTCTGCCCGACCCCATCAAGATTTTCGAGATCGGCCCCTGCTACCGGAAAGAGAGCGACGGCA
AAGAGCACCTGGAAGAGTTTACAATGCTGAACTTTTGCCAGATGGGCAGCGGCTGCACCAGAGAGAACCT
GGAATCCATCATCACCGACTTTCTGAACCACCTGGGGATCGACTTCAAGATCGTGGGCGACAGCTGCATG
GTGTACGGCGACACCCTGGACGTGATGCACGGCGACCTGGAACTGTCTAGCGCCGTCGTGGGACCCATCC
CTCTGGACCGGGAGTGGGGCATCGATAAGCCCTGGATCGGAGCCGGCTTCGGCCTGGAACGGCTGCTGAA
AGTCAAGCACGACTTTAAGAACATCAAGCGGGCTGCCAGAAGCGAGAGCTACTACAACGGCATCAGCACC
AACCTGTGATGAGGATCCGCGGCCGCGCCCCTCTCCCTCCCCCCCCCCTAACGTTACTGGCCGAAGCCGC
TTGGAATAAGGCCGGTGTGCGTTTGTCTATATGTTATTTTCCACCATATTGCCGTCTTTTGGCAATGTGA
GGGCCCGGAAACCTGGCCCTGTCTTCTTGACGAGCATTCCTAGGGGTCTTTCCCCTCTCGCCAAAGGAAT
GCAAGGTCTGTTGAATGTCGTGAAGGAAGCAGTTCCTCTGGAAGCTTCTTGAAGACAAACAACGTCTGTA
GCGACCCTTTGCAGGCAGCGGAACCCCCCACCTGGCGACAGGTGCCTCTGCGGCCAAAAGCCACGTGTAT
AAGATACACCTGCAAAGGCGGCACAACCCCAGTGCCACGTTGTGAGTTGGATAGTTGTGGAAAGAGTCAA
ATGGCTCTCCTCAAGCGTATTCAACAAGGGGCTGAAGGATGCCCAGAAGGTACCCCATTGTATGGGATCT
GATCTGGGGCCTCGGTGCACATGCTTTACATGTGTTTAGTCGAGGTTAAAAAAACGTCTAGGCCCCCCGA
ACCACGGGGACGTGGTTTTCCTTTGAAAAACACGATGATAATATGGCCACAACCATGGCGTCCGGAATGA
CCGAGTACAAGCCCACGGTGCGCCTCGCCACCCGCGACGACGTCCCCAGGGCCGTACGCACCCTCGCCGC
CGCGTTCGCCGACTACCCCGCCACGCGCCACACCGTCGATCCGGACCGCCACATCGAGCGGGTCACCGAG
CTGCAAGAACTCTTCCTCACGCGCGTCGGGCTCGACATCGGCAAGGTGTGGGTCGCGGACGACGGCGCCG
CGGTGGCGGTCTGGACCACGCCGGAGAGCGTCGAAGCGGGGGCGGTGTTCGCCGAGATCGGCCCGCGCAT
GGCCGAGTTGAGCGGTTCCCGGCTGGCCGCGCAGCAACAGATGGAAGGCCTCCTGGCGCCGCACCGGCCC
AAGGAGCCCGCGTGGTTCCTGGCCACCGTCGGCGTCTCGCCCGACCACCAGGGCAAGGGTCTGGGCAGCG
CCGTCGTGCTCCCCGGAGTGGAGGCGGCCGAGCGCGCCGGGGTGCCCGCCTTCCTGGAGACCTCCGCGCC
CCGCAACCTCCCCTTCTACGAGCGGCTCGGCTTCACCGTCACCGCCGACGTCGAGGTGCCCGAAGGACCG
CGCACCTGGTGCATGACCCGCAAGCCCGGTGCCTGAGTCGACAATCAACCTCTGGATTACAAAATTTGTG
AAAGATTGACTGGTATTCTTAACTATGTTGCTCCTTTTACGCTATGTGGATACGCTGCTTTAATGCCTTT
GTATCATGCGTTAACTAAACTTGTTTATTGCAGCTTATAATGGTTACAAATAAAGCAATAGCATCACAAA
TTTCACAAATAAAGCATTTTTTTCACTGCATTCTAGTTGTGGTTTGTCCAAACTCATCAATGTATCTTAT
CATGTCTGGAATTGACTCAAATGATGTCAATTAGTCTATCAGAAGCTCATCTGGTCTCCCTTCCGGGGGA
CAAGACATCCCTGTTTAATATTTAAACAGCAGTGTTCCCAAACTGGGTTCTTATATCCCTTGCTCTGGTC
AACCAGGTTGCAGGGTTTCCTGTCCTCACAGGAACGAAGTCCCTAAAGAAACAGTGGCAGCCAGGTTTAG
CCCCGGAATTGACTGGATTCCTTTTTTAGGGCCCATTGGTATGGCTTTTTCCCCGTATCCCCCCAGGTGT
CTGCAGGCTCAAAGAGCAGCGAGAAGCGTTCAGAGGAAAGCGATCCCGTGCCACCTTCCCCGTGCCCGGG
CTGTCCCCGCACGCTGCCGGCTCGGGGATGCGGGGGGAGCGCCGGACCGGAGCGGAGCCCCGGGCGGCTC
GCTGCTGCCCCCTAGCGGGGGAGGGACGTAATTACATCCCTGGGGGCTTTGGGGGGGGGCTGTCCCTGAT
ATCTATAACAAGAAAATATATATATAATAAGTTATCACGTAAGTAGAACATGAAATAACAATATAATTAT
CGTATGAGTTAAATCTTAAAAGTCACGTAAAAGATAATCATGCGTCATTTTGACTCACGCGGTCGTTATA
GTTCAAAATCAGTGACACTTACCGCATTGACAAGCACGCCTCACGGGAGCTCCAAGCGGCGACTGAGATG
TCCTAAATGCACAGCGACGGATTCGCGCTATTTAGAAAGAGAGAGCAATATTTCAAGAATGCATGCGTCA
ATTTTACGCAGACTATCTTTCTAGGGTTAATCTAGCTGCATCAGGATCATATCGTCGGGTCTTTTTTCCG
GCTCAGTCATCGCCCAAGCTGGCGCTATCTGGGCATCGGGGAGGAAGAAGCCCGTGCCTTTTCCCGCGAG
GTTGAAGCGGCATGGAAAGAGTTTGCCGAGGATGACTGCTGCTGCATTGACGTTGAGCGAAAACGCACGT
TTACCATGATGATTCGGGAAGGTGTGGCCATGCACGCCTTTAACGGTGAACTGTTCGTTCAGGCCACCTG
GGATACCAGTTCGTCGCGGCTTTTCCGGACACAGTTCCGGATGGTCAGCCCGAAGCGCATCAGCAACCCG
AACAATACCGGCGACAGCCGGAACTGCCGTGCCGGTGTGCAGATTAATGACAGCGGTGCGGCGCTGGGAT
ATTACGTCAGCGAGGACGGGTATCCTGGCTGGATGCCGCAGAAATGGACATGGATACCCCGTGAGTTACC
CGGCGGGCGCGCTTGGCGTAATCATGGTCATAGCTGTTTCCTGTGTGAAATTGTTATCCGCTCACAATTC
CACACAACATACGAGCCGGAAGCATAAAGTGTAAAGCCTGGGGTGCCTAATGAGTGAGCTAACTCACATT
AATTGCGTTGCGCTCACTGCCCGCTTTCCAGTCGGGAAACCTGTCGTGCCAGCTGCATTAATGAATCGGC
CAACGCGCGGGGAGAGGCGGTTTGCGTATTGGGCGCTCTTCCGCTTCCTCGCTCACTGACTCGCTGCGCT
CGGTCGTTCGGCTGCGGCGAGCGGTATCAGCTCACTCAAAGGCGGTAATACGGTTATCCACAGAATCAGG
GGATAACGCAGGAAAGAACATGTGAGCAAAAGGCCAGCAAAAGGCCAGGAACCGTAAAAAGGCCGCGTTG
CTGGCGTTTTTCCATAGGCTCCGCCCCCCTGACGAGCATCACAAAAATCGACGCTCAAGTCAGAGGTGGC
GAAACCCGACAGGACTATAAAGATACCAGGCGTTTCCCCCTGGAAGCTCCCTCGTGCGCTCTCCTGTTCC
GACCCTGCCGCTTACCGGATACCTGTCCGCCTTTCTCCCTTCGGGAAGCGTGGCGCTTTCTCATAGCTCA
CGCTGTAGGTATCTCAGTTCGGTGTAGGTCGTTCGCTCCAAGCTGGGCTGTGTGCACGAACCCCCCGTTC
AGCCCGACCGCTGCGCCTTATCCGGTAACTATCGTCTTGAGTCCAACCCGGTAAGACACGACTTATCGCC
ACTGGCAGCAGCCACTGGTAACAGGATTAGCAGAGCGAGGTATGTAGGCGGTGCTACAGAGTTCTTGAAG
TGGTGGCCTAACTACGGCTACACTAGAAGAACAGTATTTGGTATCTGCGCTCTGCTGAAGCCAGTTACCT
TCGGAAAAAGAGTTGGTAGCTCTTGATCCGGCAAACAAACCACCGCTGGTAGCGGTGGTTTTTTTGTTTG
CAAGCAGCAGATTACGCGCAGAAAAAAAGGATCTCAAGAAGATCCTTTGATCTTTTCTACGGGGTCTGAC
GCTCAGTGGAACGAAAACTCACGTTAAGGGATTTTGGTCATGAGATTATCAAAAAGGATCTTCACCTAGA
TCCTTTTAAATTAAAAATGAAGTTTTAAATCAATCTAAAGTATATATGAGTAAACTTGGTCTGACAGTTA
CCAATGCTTAATCAGTGAGGCACCTATCTCAGCGATCTGTCTATTTCGTTCATCCATAGTTGCCTGACTC
CCCGTCGTGTAGATAACTACGATACGGGAGGGCTTACCATCTGGCCCCAGTGCTGCAATGATACCGCGAG
ACCCACGCTCACCGGCTCCAGATTTATCAGCAATAAACCAGCCAGCCGGAAGGGCCGAGCGCAGAAGTGG
TCCTGCAACTTTATCCGCCTCCATCCAGTCTATTAATTGTTGCCGGGAAGCTAGAGTAAGTAGTTCGCCA
GTTAATAGTTTGCGCAACGTTGTTGCCATTGCTACAGGCATCGTGGTGTCACGCTCGTCGTTTGGTATGG
CTTCATTCAGCTCCGGTTCCCAACGATCAAGGCGAGTTACATGATCCCCCATGTTGTGCAAAAAAGCGGT
TAGCTCCTTCGGTCCTCCGATCGTTGTCAGAAGTAAGTTGGCCGCAGTGTTATCACTCATGGTTATGGCA
GCACTGCATAATTCTCTTACTGTCATGCCATCCGTAAGATGCTTTTCTGTGACTGGTGAGTACTCAACCA
AGTCATTCTGAGAATAGTGTATGCGGCGACCGAGTTGCTCTTGCCCGGCGTCAATACGGGATAATACCGC
GCCACATAGCAGAACTTTAAAAGTGCTCATCATTGGAAAACGTTCTTCGGGGCGAAAACTCTCAAGGATC
TTACCGCTGTTGAGATCCAGTTCGATGTAACCCACTCGTGCACCCAACTGATCTTCAGCATCTTTTACTT
TCACCAGCGTTTCTGGGTGAGCAAAAACAGGAAGGCAAAATGCCGCAAAAAAGGGAATAAGGGCGACACG
GAAATGTTGAATACTCATACTCTTCCTTTTTCAATATTATTGAAGCATTTATCAGGGTTATTGTCTCATG
AGCGGATACATATTTGAATGTATTTAGAAAAATAAACAAATAGGGGTTCCGCGCACATTTCCCCGAAAAG
TGCCACCTAAATTGTAAGCGTTAATATTTTGTTAAAATTCGCGTTAAATTTTTGTTAAATCAGCTCATTT
TTTAACCAATAGGCCGAAATCGGCAAAATCCCTTATAAATCAAAAGAATAGACCGAGATAGGGT
[37 nt withheld, positions 7765-7801]
AAAGAACGTGGACTCCAACGTCAAAGG
[49 nt withheld, positions 7829-7877]
T
[91 nt withheld, positions 7879-7969]
G
[124 nt withheld, positions 7971-8094]
